>Addgene plasmid #143457 | TFORF1006 | addgene full sequence | sequence record 397885 | Addgene NGS Result
TTAATGTAGTCTTATGCAATACTCTTGTAGTCTTGCAACATGGTAACGATGAGTTAGCAACATGCCTTAC
AAGGAGAGAAAAAGCACCGTGCATGCCGATTGGTGGAAGTAAGGTGGTACGATCGTGCCTTATTAGGAAG
GCAACAGACGGGTCTGACATGGATTGGACGAACCACTGAATTGCCGCATTGCAGAGATATTGTATTTAAG
TGCCTAGCTCGATACATAAACGGGTCTCTCTGGTTAGACCAGATCTGAGCCTGGGAGCTCTCTGGCTAAC
TAGGGAACCCACTGCTTAAGCCTCAATAAAGCTTGCCTTGAGTGCTTCAAGTAGTGTGTGCCCGTCTGTT
GTGTGACTCTGGTAACTAGAGATCCCTCAGACCCTTTTAGTCAGTGTGGAAAATCTCTAGCAGTGGCGCC
CGAACAGGGACTTGAAAGCGAAAGGGAAACCAGAGGAGCTCTCTCGACGCAGGACTCGGCTTGCTGAAGC
GCGCACGGCAAGAGGCGAGGGGCGGCGACTGGTGAGTACGCCAAAAATTTTGACTAGCGGAGGCTAGAAG
GAGAGAGATGGGTGCGAGAGCGTCAGTATTAAGCGGGGGAGAATTAGATCGCGATGGGAAAAAATTCGGT
TAAGGCCAGGGGGAAAGAAAAAATATAAATTAAAACATATAGTATGGGCAAGCAGGGAGCTAGAACGATT
CGCAGTTAATCCTGGCCTGTTAGAAACATCAGAAGGCTGTAGACAAATACTGGGACAGCTACAACCATCC
CTTCAGACAGGATCAGAAGAACTTAGATCATTATATAATACAGTAGCAACCCTCTATTGTGTGCATCAAA
GGATAGAGATAAAAGACACCAAGGAAGCTTTAGACAAGATAGAGGAAGAGCAAAACAAAAGTAAGACCAC
CGCACAGCAAGCGGCCGCTGATCTTCAGACCTGGAGGAGGAGATATGAGGGACAATTGGAGAAGTGAATT
ATATAAATATAAAGTAGTAAAAATTGAACCATTAGGAGTAGCACCCACCAAGGCAAAGAGAAGAGTGGTG
CAGAGAGAAAAAAGAGCAGTGGGAATAGGAGCTTTGTTCCTTGGGTTCTTGGGAGCAGCAGGAAGCACTA
TGGGCGCAGCGTCAATGACGCTGACGGTACAGGCCAGACAATTATTGTCTGGTATAGTGCAGCAGCAGAA
CAATTTGCTGAGGGCTATTGAGGCGCAACAGCATCTGTTGCAACTCACAGTCTGGGGCATCAAGCAGCTC
CAGGCAAGAATCCTGGCTGTGGAAAGATACCTAAAGGATCAACAGCTCCTGGGGATTTGGGGTTGCTCTG
GAAAACTCATTTGCACCACTGCTGTGCCTTGGAATGCTAGTTGGAGTAATAAATCTCTGGAACAGATTTG
GAATCACACGACCTGGATGGAGTGGGACAGAGAAATTAACAATTACACAAGCTTAATACACTCCTTAATT
GAAGAATCGCAAAACCAGCAAGAAAAGAATGAACAAGAATTATTGGAATTAGATAAATGGGCAAGTTTGT
GGAATTGGTTTAACATAACAAATTGGCTGTGGTATATAAAATTATTCATAATGATAGTAGGAGGCTTGGT
AGGTTTAAGAATAGTTTTTGCTGTACTTTCTATAGTGAATAGAGTTAGGCAGGGATATTCACCATTATCG
TTTCAGACCCACCTCCCAACCCCGAGGGGACCCATGCATTGCATCTCAATTAGTCAGCAACCAGGTGTGG
AAAGTCCCCAGGCTCCCCAGCAGGCAGAAGTATGCAAAGCATGCGTCTCAATTAGTCAGCAACCATAGTC
CCGCCCCTAACTCCGCCCATCCCGCCCCTAACTCCGCCCAGTTCCGCCCATTCTCCGCCCCATGGCTGAC
TAATTTTTTTTATTTATGCAGAGGCCGAGGCCGCCTCGGCCTCTGAGCTATTCCAGAAGTAGTGAGGAGG
CTTTTTTGGAGGCCTAGGCTTTTGCAAAAAGCTTTCTAGAGGTACCACCGGAGCTTACCATGACCGAGTA
CAAGCCCACGGTGCGCCTCGCCACCCGCGACGACGTCCCCAGGGCCGTACGCACCCTCGCCGCCGCGTTC
GCCGACTACCCCGCCACGCGCCACACCGTCGATCCGGACCGCCACATCGAGCGGGTCACCGAGCTGCAAG
AACTCTTCCTCACGCGCGTCGGGCTCGACATCGGCAAGGTGTGGGTCGCGGACGACGGCGCCGCCGTGGC
GGTCTGGACCACGCCGGAGAGCGTCGAAGCGGGGGCGGTGTTCGCCGAGATCGGCCCGCGCATGGCCGAG
TTGAGCGGTTCCCGGCTGGCCGCGCAGCAACAGATGGAAGGCCTCCTGGCGCCGCACCGGCCCAAGGAGC
CCGCGTGGTTCCTGGCCACCGTCGGCGTCTCGCCCGACCACCAGGGCAAGGGTCTGGGCAGCGCCGTCGT
GCTCCCCGGAGTGGAGGCGGCCGAGCGCGCCGGGGTGCCCGCCTTCCTGGAGACCTCCGCGCCCCGCAAC
CTCCCCTTCTACGAGCGGCTCGGCTTCACCGTCACCGCCGACGTCGAGGTGCCCGAAGGACCGCGCACCT
GGTGCATGACCCGCAAGCCCGGTGCCAGTTAACGAATTCTAGATCTTGAGACAAATGGCAGTATTCATCC
ACAATTTTAAAAGAAAAGGGGGGATTGGGGGGTACAGTGCAGGGGAAAGAATAGTAGACATAATAGCAAC
AGACATACAAACTAAAGAATTACAAAAACAAATTACAAAAATTCAAAATTTTCGGGTTTATTACAGGGAC
AGCAGAGATCCACTTTGGCGCCGGCTCGAGGCCTGCAGGTGCAAAGATGGATAAAGTTTTAAACAGAGAG
GAATCTTTGCAGCTAATGGACCTTCTAGGTCTTGAAAGGAGTGGGAATTGGCTCCGGTGCCCGTCAGTGG
GCAGAGCGCACATCGCCCACAGTCCCCGAGAAGTTGGGGGGAGGGGTCGGCAATTGAACCGGTGCCTAGA
GAAGGTGGCGCGGGGTAAACTGGGAAAGTGATGTCGTGTACTGGCTCCGCCTTTTTCCCGAGGGTGGGGG
AGAACCGTATATAAGTGCAGTAGTCGCCGTGAACGTTCTTTTTCGCAACGGGTTTGCCGCCAGAACACAG
GTAAGTGCCGTGTGTGGTTCCCGCGGGCCTGGCCTCTTTACGGGTTATGGCCCTTGCGTGCCTTGAATTA
CTTCCACCTGGCTGCAGTACGTGATTCTTGATCCCGAGCTTCGGGTTGGAAGTGGGTGGGAGAGTTCGAG
GCCTTGCGCTTAAGGAGCCCCTTCGCCTCGTGCTTGAGTTGAGGCCTGGCCTGGGCGCTGGGGCCGCCGC
GTGCGAATCTGGTGGCACCTTCGCGCCTGTCTCGCTGCTTTCGATAAGTCTCTAGCCATTTAAAATTTTT
GATGACCTGCTGCGACGCTTTTTTTCTGGCAAGATAGTCTTGTAAATGCGGGCCAAGATCTGCACACTGG
TATTTCGGTTTTTGGGGCCGCGGGCGGCGACGGGGCCCGTGCGTCCCAGCGCACATGTTCGGCGAGGCGG
GGCCTGCGAGCGCGGCCACCGAGAATCGGACGGGGGTAGTCTCAAGCTGGCCGGCCTGCTCTGGTGCCTG
GCCTCGCGCCGCCGTGTATCGCCCCGCCCTGGGCGGCAAGGCTGGCCCGGTCGGCACCAGTTGCGTGAGC
GGAAAGATGGCCGCTTCCCGGCCCTGCTGCAGGGAGCTCAAAATGGAGGACGCGGCGCTCGGGAGAGCGG
GCGGGTGAGTCACCCACACAAAGGAAAAGGGCCTTTCCGTCCTCAGCCGTCGCTTCATGTGACTCCACGG
AGTACCGGGCGCCGTCCAGGCACCTCGATTAGTTCTCGAGCTTTTGGAGTACGTCGTCTTTAGGTTGGGG
GGAGGGGTTTTATGCGATGGAGTTTCCCCACACTGAGTGGGTGGAGACTGAAGTTAGGCCAGCTTGGCAC
TTGATGTAATTCTCCTTGGAATTTGCCCTTTTTGAGTTTGGATCTTGGTTCATTCTCAAGCCTCAGACAG
TGGTTCAAAGTTTTTTTCTTCCATTTCAGGTGTCGTGAGGCTAGCACCGCCACCATGGACTCAGTGGCCT
CTGAGGATGTGGCTGTGAACTTCACACTTGAGGAGTGGGCTTTGCTGGATCCTTCCCAGAAGAAACTCTA
CAGAGATGTGATGCGGGAAACCTTTAGAAACCTGGCCTGTGTAGGAAAAAAATGGGAAGACCAGAGCATT
GAAGATTGGTACAAAAATCAGGGGAGAATTTTAAGAAATCATATGGAAGAGGGACTCAGTGAAAGTAAAG
AATATGATCAATGTGGAGAAGCCTTCAGTCAGATTCTCAATCTTAATCTGAACAAGAAAATTCCTACTAT
AGTAAGACCATGTGAATGTAGTTTGTGTGGGAAAGTCTTCATGCATCATTCATCCCTTAGTAGGCACATC
AGATCTCACCTTGGACACAAACCATATGACTATCAGGAATATGGAGAGAAACCATATAAATGTAAGCAGT
GTGGGAAAGCCTTCAGTTCTTGTCAATCCTTTCGAAGACATGAAAGAACTCACACTGGTGAGAAACCCTA
TGCATGTCCGGAATGTGGGAAAGCCTTCATTTCTCTCCCAAGTGTTCGAAGACACATGATTAAGCACACT
GGAGATGGACCATATAAATGTCAGGAATGTGGGAAAGCCTTTGATCGCCCAAGTTTATTTCAGATACATG
AAAGAACTCACACTGGAGAGAAACCCTATGAATGTCAGGAATGTGCAAAAGCTTTCATTTCTCTTCCAAG
TTTTCAAAGACACATGATTAGGCACACTGGAGATGGACCTTATAAATGTCAGGAATGTGGAAAAGCCTTT
GACCGCCCCAGTTTATTTCGAATACATGAAAGAACTCATACTGGAGAGAAACCCCATGAATGTAAACAGT
GTGGGAAGGCCTTCATTTCTTTCACAAATTTTCAAAGTCATATGATTAGGCACACTGGGGATGGACCTTA
TAAATGTAAAGTATGTGGGAGAGCCTTTATTTTTCCCAGTTATGTTCGAAAGCATGAAAGAACTCATACT
GGGGAGAAACCCTATGAATGTAATAAATGTGGTAAAACCTTCAGTTCTTCCAGTAATGTTCGAACACATG
AAAGGACTCACACTGGAGAGAAGCCCTATGAATGTAAGGAATGCGGGAAAGCCTTCATTTCTCTCCCAAG
TGTCCGAAGACACATGATAAAGCACACTGGAGATGGACCTTATAAATGTCAGGTATGTGGTAGAGCCTTT
GACTGTCCCAGTTCATTTCAAATACACGAAAGAACTCACACTGGAGAGAAACCCTATGAATGTCAGGTAT
GTGGGAAAGCCTTCATTTCTCTTAAAAGGATTAGAAAACATATGATACTGCACACTGGAGATGGACCTTA
TAAATGTCAGGTATGTGGTAAAGCCTTTGACTGTCCTAGTTCTGTCCGAACACATGAAAGAACTCATACT
GGAGAAAAACCCTATGAATGTAAAGAATGTGGGAAAGCATTCAATTATGCCAGTTCCATTAGAATACATG
AAAGAACTCATACCGGAGAAAAACCCTATGAATGTAAGCAATGTGGAAAAACGTTCAGTTATTCCAGTTC
CTTTCAAAGACATGAAAGAGCTCATAATGGAGATAAACCTTACGTAAAGAATGTGGGAAAGCTTTCATTT
ATCACACAACCTTCGAATACCTGTGAAAATGAATAGTAATGAACTAGTCCGTAACTTGAAAGTATTTCGA
TTTCTTGGCTTTATATATCTTGTGGAAAGGACGACGATGCTATTTGCGAGGAGGTAGCACGCGTTAAGTC
GACAATCAACCTCTGGATTACAAAATTTGTGAAAGATTGACTGGTATTCTTAACTATGTTGCTCCTTTTA
CGCTATGTGGATACGCTGCTTTAATGCCTTTGTATCATGCTATTGCTTCCCGTATGGCTTTCATTTTCTC
CTCCTTGTATAAATCCTGGTTGCTGTCTCTTTATGAGGAGTTGTGGCCCGTTGTCAGGCAACGTGGCGTG
GTGTGCACTGTGTTTGCTGACGCAACCCCCACTGGTTGGGGCATTGCCACCACCTGTCAGCTCCTTTCCG
GGACTTTCGCTTTCCCCCTCCCTATTGCCACGGCGGAACTCATCGCCGCCTGCCTTGCCCGCTGCTGGAC
AGGGGCTCGGCTGTTGGGCACTGACAATTCCGTGGTGTTGTCGGGGAAATCATCGTCCTTTCCTTGGCTG
CTCGCCTGTGTTGCCACCTGGATTCTGCGCGGGACGTCCTTCTGCTACGTCCCTTCGGCCCTCAATCCAG
CGGACCTTCCTTCCCGCGGCCTGCTGCCGGCTCTGCGGCCTCTTCCGCGTCTTCGCCTTCGCCCTCAGAC
GAGTCGGATCTCCCTTTGGGCCGCCTCCCCGCGTCGACTTTAAGACCAATGACTTACAAGGCAGCTGTAG
ATCTTAGCCACTTTTTAAAAGAAAAGGGGGGACTGGAAGGGCTAATTCACTCCCAACGAAGACAAGATCT
GCTTTTTGCTTGTACTGGGTCTCTCTGGTTAGACCAGATCTGAGCCTGGGAGCTCTCTGGCTAACTAGGG
AACCCACTGCTTAAGCCTCAATAAAGCTTGCCTTGAGTGCTTCAAGTAGTGTGTGCCCGTCTGTTGTGTG
ACTCTGGTAACTAGAGATCCCTCAGACCCTTTTAGTCAGTGTGGAAAATCTCTAGCAGTACGTATAGTAG
TTCATGTCATCTTATTATTCAGTATTTATAACTTGCAAAGAAATGAATATCAGAGAGTGAGAGGAACTTG
TTTATTGCAGCTTATAATGGTTACAAATAAAGCAATAGCATCACAAATTTCACAAATAAAGCATTTTTTT
CACTGCATTCTAGTTGTGGTTTGTCCAAACTCATCAATGTATCTTATCATGTCTGGCTCTAGCTATCCCG
CCCCTAACTCCGCCCATCCCGCCCCTAACTCCGCCCAGTTCCGCCCATTCTCCGCCCCATGGCTGACTAA
TTTTTTTTATTTATGCAGAGGCCGAGGCCGCCTCGGCCTCTGAGCTATTCCAGAAGTAGTGAGGAGGCTT
TTTTGGAGGCCTAGGGACGTACCCAATTCGCCCTATAGTGAGTCGTATTACGCGCGCTCACTGGCCGTCG
TTTTACAACGTCGTGACTGGGAAAACCCTGGCGTTACCCAACTTAATCGCCTTGCAGCACATCCCCCTTT
CGCCAGCTGGCGTAATAGCGAAGAGGCCCGCACCGATCGCCCTTCCCAACAGTTGCGCAGCCTGAATGGC
GAATGGG
[124 nt withheld, positions 7358-7481]
C
[91 nt withheld, positions 7483-7573]
A
[49 nt withheld, positions 7575-7623]
CCTTTGACGTTGGAGTCCACGTTCTTT
[37 nt withheld, positions 7651-7687]
ACCCTATCTCGGTCTATTCTTTTGATTTATAAGGGATTTTGCCGATTTCGGCCTATTGGTTAAAAAATGA
GCTGATTTAACAAAAATTTAACGCGAATTTTAACAAAATATTAACGCTTACAATTTAGGTGGCACTTTTC
GGGGAAATGTGCGCGGAACCCCTATTTGTTTATTTTTCTAAATACATTCAAATATGTATCCGCTCATGAG
ACAATAACCCTGATAAATGCTTCAATAATATTGAAAAAGGAAGAGTATGAGTATTCAACATTTCCGTGTC
GCCCTTATTCCCTTTTTTGCGGCATTTTGCCTTCCTGTTTTTGCTCACCCAGAAACGCTGGTGAAAGTAA
AAGATGCTGAAGATCAGTTGGGTGCACGAGTGGGTTACATCGAACTGGATCTCAACAGCGGTAAGATCCT
TGAGAGTTTTCGCCCCGAAGAACGTTTTCCAATGATGAGCACTTTTAAAGTTCTGCTATGTGGCGCGGTA
TTATCCCGTATTGACGCCGGGCAAGAGCAACTCGGTCGCCGCATACACTATTCTCAGAATGACTTGGTTG
AGTACTCACCAGTCACAGAAAAGCATCTTACGGATGGCATGACAGTAAGAGAATTATGCAGTGCTGCCAT
AACCATGAGTGATAACACTGCGGCCAACTTACTTCTGACAACGATCGGAGGACCGAAGGAGCTAACCGCT
TTTTTGCACAACATGGGGGATCATGTAACTCGCCTTGATCGTTGGGAACCGGAGCTGAATGAAGCCATAC
CAAACGACGAGCGTGACACCACGATGCCTGTAGCAATGGCAACAACGTTGCGCAAACTATTAACTGGCGA
ACTACTTACTCTAGCTTCCCGGCAACAATTAATAGACTGGATGGAGGCGGATAAAGTTGCAGGACCACTT
CTGCGCTCGGCCCTTCCGGCTGGCTGGTTTATTGCTGATAAATCTGGAGCCGGTGAGCGTGGGTCTCGCG
GTATCATTGCAGCACTGGGGCCAGATGGTAAGCCCTCCCGTATCGTAGTTATCTACACGACGGGGAGTCA
GGCAACTATGGATGAACGAAATAGACAGATCGCTGAGATAGGTGCCTCACTGATTAAGCATTGGTAACTG
TCAGACCAAGTTTACTCATATATACTTTAGATTGATTTAAAACTTCATTTTTAATTTAAAAGGATCTAGG
TGAAGATCCTTTTTGATAATCTCATGACCAAAATCCCTTAACGTGAGTTTTCGTTCCACTGAGCGTCAGA
CCCCGTAGAAAAGATCAAAGGATCTTCTTGAGATCCTTTTTTTCTGCGCGTAATCTGCTGCTTGCAAACA
AAAAAACCACCGCTACCAGCGGTGGTTTGTTTGCCGGATCAAGAGCTACCAACTCTTTTTCCGAAGGTAA
CTGGCTTCAGCAGAGCGCAGATACCAAATACTGTTCTTCTAGTGTAGCCGTAGTTAGGCCACCACTTCAA
GAACTCTGTAGCACCGCCTACATACCTCGCTCTGCTAATCCTGTTACCAGTGGCTGCTGCCAGTGGCGAT
AAGTCGTGTCTTACCGGGTTGGACTCAAGACGATAGTTACCGGATAAGGCGCAGCGGTCGGGCTGAACGG
GGGGTTCGTGCACACAGCCCAGCTTGGAGCGAACGACCTACACCGAACTGAGATACCTACAGCGTGAGCT
ATGAGAAAGCGCCACGCTTCCCGAAGGGAGAAAGGCGGACAGGTATCCGGTAAGCGGCAGGGTCGGAACA
GGAGAGCGCACGAGGGAGCTTCCAGGGGGAAACGCCTGGTATCTTTATAGTCCTGTCGGGTTTCGCCACC
TCTGACTTGAGCGTCGATTTTTGTGATGCTCGTCAGGGGGGCGGAGCCTATGGAAAAACGCCAGCAACGC
GGCCTTTTTACGGTTCCTGGCCTTTTGCTGGCCTTTTGCTCACATGTTCTTTCCTGCGTTATCCCCTGAT
TCTGTGGATAACCGTATTACCGCCTTTGAGTGAGCTGATACCGCTCGCCGCAGCCGAACGACCGAGCGCA
GCGAGTCAGTGAGCGAGGAAGCGGAAGAGCGCCCAATACGCAAACCGCCTCTCCCCGCGCGTTGGCCGAT
TCATTAATGCAGCTGGCACGACAGGTTTCCCGACTGGAAAGCGGGCAGTGAGCGCAACGCAATTAATGTG
AGTTAGCTCACTCATTAGGCACCCCAGGCTTTACACTTTATGCTTCCGGCTCGTATGTTGTGTGGAATTG
TGAGCGGATAACAATTTCACACAGGAAACAGCTATGACCATGATTACGCCAAGCGCGCAATTAACCCTCA
CTAAAGGGAACAAAAGCTGGAGCTGCAAGC
Features (pLannotate 1.2.2; 32 found; start..end, strand, type, name):
      5..231     +  promoter       RSV promoter: Rous sarcoma virus enhancer/promoter
    232..412     +  LTR            5' LTR (truncated): truncated 5' long terminal repeat (LTR) from HIV-1
    459..584     +  misc_feature   HIV-1 Ψ: packaging signal of human immunodeficiency virus type 1
    568..931     +  CDS            HIV-1 gag (fragment): gag protein from human immunodeficiency virus 1; gag
   1077..1310    +  misc_feature   RRE: The Rev response element (RRE) of HIV-1 allows for Rev-dependent mRNA export from the nucleus to the cytoplasm.
   1687..1713    +  CDS            Rev (fragment): human immunodeficiency virus 1 (HIV-1) Rev protein; rev; enhances nuclear export of unspliced and incompletely spliced viral mRNAs
   1720..1743    +  promoter       SV40 promoter (fragment): SV40 early promoter
   1744..1815    +  promoter       SV40 promoter (fragment): SV40 enhancer and early promoter
   1839..1974    +  rep_origin     SV40 ori: SV40 origin of replication
   2020..2616    +  CDS            PuroR (fragment): puromycin N-acetyltransferase; pac from Streptomyces; confers resistance to puromycin
   2665..2782    +  misc_feature   cPPT/CTS: central polypurine tract and central termination sequence of HIV-1
   2847..2913    +  CDS            small t antigen (fragment): SV40 (simian virus 40) small t antigen
   2920..4098    +  promoter       EF-1α promoter: strong constitutive promoter for human elongation factor EF-1α
   4115..4609    +  CDS            ZNF564 (fragment): ZN564_HUMAN - Experimental evidence at protein level: Swiss-Prot protein existence level 1. May be involved in transcriptional regulation. From Homo sapiens (Human).
   5714..5773    +  CDS            ZNF564 (fragment): ZN564_HUMAN - Experimental evidence at protein level: Swiss-Prot protein existence level 1. May be involved in transcriptional regulation. From Homo sapiens (Human).
   5789..5842    +  promoter       U6 promoter (fragment): RNA polymerase III promoter for human U6 snRNA
   5884..6472    +  misc_feature   WPRE: woodchuck hepatitis virus posttranscriptional regulatory element
   6523..6542    +  misc_feature   cPPT/CTS (fragment): central polypurine tract and central termination sequence of HIV-1
   6544..6777    +  LTR            3' LTR (ΔU3): self-inactivating 3' long terminal repeat (LTR) from HIV-1
   6855..6976    +  polyA_signal   SV40 poly(A) signal: SV40 polyadenylation signal
   7016..7151    +  rep_origin     SV40 ori: SV40 origin of replication
   7172..7190    -  promoter       T7 promoter: promoter for bacteriophage T7 RNA polymerase
   7198..7353    +  CDS            lacZα (fragment): LacZα fragment of β-galactosidase; lacZ fragment
   7358..7786    +  rep_origin     f1 ori (sequence partly withheld): f1 bacteriophage origin of replication; arrow indicates direction of (+) strand synthesis
   7839..7943    +  promoter       AmpR promoter: bla
   7944..8804    +  CDS            AmpR: β-lactamase; bla; confers resistance to ampicillin, carbenicillin, and related antibiotics
   8975..9563    +  rep_origin     ori: high-copy-number ColE1/pMB1/pBR322/pUC origin of replication
   9746..9838    +  CDS            lacI (fragment): lac repressor; lacI; The lac repressor binds to the lac operator to inhibit transcription in E. coli. This inhibition can be relieved by adding lactose or isopropyl-β-D-thiogalactopyranoside (IPTG).
   9851..9872    +  protein_bind   CAP binding site: CAP binding activates transcription in the presence of cAMP. E. coli catabolite activator protein
   9887..9917    +  promoter       lac promoter: promoter for the E. coli lac operon
   9925..9941    +  protein_bind   lac operator: The lac repressor binds to the lac operator to inhibit transcription in E. coli. This inhibition can be relieved by adding lactose or isopropyl-β-D-thiogalactopyranoside (IPTG). lac repressor encoded by lacI
   9986..10004   +  promoter       T3 promoter: promoter for bacteriophage T3 RNA polymerase
