[The description below was written by a language model from this plasmid's Addgene catalogue record and pLannotate feature annotations shown in this document.]
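Description:
TFORF1006 is a lentiviral mammalian expression plasmid built on the pLX_TRC317 backbone from the Broad Institute Genetic Perturbation Platform. It carries the human zinc-finger gene ZNF564 as one member of a barcoded transcription factor ORF collection. In bacteria it is maintained by a high-copy ColE1/pUC-type origin and selected with ampicillin through β-lactamase. An f1 origin and remnants of lac, T7 and T3 cloning elements are also present in the backbone. The depositor notes that the plasmid can recombine, as is common for LTR-containing vectors.

The viral portion follows a third-generation, self-inactivating layout. An RSV promoter drives a truncated HIV-1 5' LTR, followed by the Ψ packaging signal with a partial gag sequence, the Rev response element for Rev-dependent nuclear export of the genomic RNA, and a cPPT/CTS. The genome ends in a ΔU3 3' LTR with a downstream SV40 polyadenylation signal. Two expression units sit between the LTRs. An SV40 early promoter/origin region precedes the puromycin N-acetyltransferase gene, which allows selection of transduced mammalian cells. The EF-1α promoter then drives the synthesized ZNF564 ORF, and a WPRE downstream enhances transcript expression. The automated annotation matches only the beginning and end of the ORF region to ZNF564, but the interval they span is consistent with the stated insert size.

According to the record, each construct in the series carries a unique 24-bp barcode, which is not annotated in the feature table. This barcode lets the overexpressed factor be identified in pooled screens, such as those probing transcription factor–directed cell differentiation.
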