Addgene plasmid #143457: TFORF1006
Purpose: Lentiviral vector for overexpressing transcription factor ORFs with unique 24-bp barcodes. Barcodes facilitate identification of transcription factors in pooled screens.
Depositing lab: Feng Zhang. Depositing organization: Broad Institute. Publication: A transcription factor atlas of directed differentiation. Joung J, Ma S, Tay T, Geiger-Schuller KR, Kirchgatterer PC, Verdine VK, Guo B, Arias-Garcia MA, Allen WE, Singh A, Kuksenko O, Abudayyeh OO, Gootenberg JS, Fu Z, Macrae RK, Buenrostro JD, Regev A, Zhang F. Cell. 2023 Jan 5;186(1):209-229.e26. doi: 10.1016/j.cell.2022.11.026. PubMed 36608654.
Backbone
  Vector backbone: pLX_TRC317
  Backbone manufacturer: Broad Institute Genetic Perturbation Platform
  Backbone size w/o insert (bp): 8264
  Vector type: Mammalian Expression, Lentiviral
  Selectable markers: Puromycin
Growth in bacteria
  Bacterial resistance: Ampicillin, 100 μg/mL
  Growth temperature: 37°C
  Growth strain: NEB Stable
  Copy number: High Copy
Gene/Insert
  Gene/Insert name: ZNF564
  Species: H. sapiens (human)
  Insert size (bp): 1763
  Entrez Gene: ZNF564 (a.k.a. FLJ38281, MGC26914)
  Promoter: EF1a
  Cloning method: Unknown
  Sequencing primers: 5′ GGGTGGAGACTGAAGTTAGGCCAG; 3′ CACATAGCGTAAAAGGAGCAACATAG
Terms and licenses: Academic/Nonprofit Terms; Industry Terms: Not Available to Industry
Depositor comments: NM_144976,ENST00000339282 . The transcription factor ORF portion of this plasmid was synthesized by Genewiz. Please test multiple small colonies in case of plasmid recombination. To make this collection available in a timely manner, a portion of this collection was not fully sequenced by Addgene. If an Addgene verified full plasmid sequence is not available, please contact us prior to placing an order to request the full sequence.
How to cite: TFORF1006 was a gift from Feng Zhang (Addgene plasmid # 143457 ; http://n2t.net/addgene:143457 ; RRID:Addgene_143457)
