>Addgene plasmid #143457 | TFORF1006 | depositor partial sequence | sequence record 282509 | Insert
ACCGCCACCATGGACTCAGTGGCCTCTGAGGATGTGGCTGTGAACTTCACACTTGAGGAGTGGGCTTTGC
TGGATCCTTCCCAGAAGAAACTCTACAGAGATGTGATGCGGGAAACCTTTAGAAACCTGGCCTGTGTAGG
AAAAAAATGGGAAGACCAGAGCATTGAAGATTGGTACAAAAATCAGGGGAGAATTTTAAGAAATCATATG
GAAGAGGGACTCAGTGAAAGTAAAGAATATGATCAATGTGGAGAAGCCTTCAGTCAGATTCTCAATCTTA
ATCTGAACAAGAAAATTCCTACTATAGTAAGACCATGTGAATGTAGTTTGTGTGGGAAAGTCTTCATGCA
TCATTCATCCCTTAGTAGGCACATCAGATCTCACCTTGGACACAAACCATATGACTATCAGGAATATGGA
GAGAAACCATATAAATGTAAGCAGTGTGGGAAAGCCTTCAGTTCTTGTCAATCCTTTCGAAGACATGAAA
GAACTCACACTGGTGAGAAACCCTATGCATGTCCGGAATGTGGGAAAGCCTTCATTTCTCTCCCAAGTGT
TCGAAGACACATGATTAAGCACACTGGAGATGGACCATATAAATGTCAGGAATGTGGGAAAGCCTTTGAT
CGCCCAAGTTTATTTCAGATACATGAAAGAACTCACACTGGAGAGAAACCCTATGAATGTCAGGAATGTG
CAAAAGCTTTCATTTCTCTTCCAAGTTTTCAAAGACACATGATTAGGCACACTGGAGATGGACCTTATAA
ATGTCAGGAATGTGGAAAAGCCTTTGACCGCCCCAGTTTATTTCGAATACATGAAAGAACTCATACTGGA
GAGAAACCCCATGAATGTAAACAGTGTGGGAAGGCCTTCATTTCTTTCACAAATTTTCAAAGTCATATGA
TTAGGCACACTGGGGATGGACCTTATAAATGTAAAGTATGTGGGAGAGCCTTTATTTTTCCCAGTTATGT
TCGAAAGCATGAAAGAACTCATACTGGGGAGAAACCCTATGAATGTAATAAATGTGGTAAAACCTTCAGT
TCTTCCAGTAATGTTCGAACACATGAAAGGACTCACACTGGAGAGAAGCCCTATGAATGTAAGGAATGCG
GGAAAGCCTTCATTTCTCTCCCAAGTGTCCGAAGACACATGATAAAGCACACTGGAGATGGACCTTATAA
ATGTCAGGTATGTGGTAGAGCCTTTGACTGTCCCAGTTCATTTCAAATACACGAAAGAACTCACACTGGA
GAGAAACCCTATGAATGTCAGGTATGTGGGAAAGCCTTCATTTCTCTTAAAAGGATTAGAAAACATATGA
TACTGCACACTGGAGATGGACCTTATAAATGTCAGGTATGTGGTAAAGCCTTTGACTGTCCTAGTTCTGT
CCGAACACATGAAAGAACTCATACTGGAGAAAAACCCTATGAATGTAAAGAATGTGGGAAAGCATTCAAT
TATGCCAGTTCCATTAGAATACATGAAAGAACTCATACCGGAGAAAAACCCTATGAATGTAAGCAATGTG
GAAAAACGTTCAGTTATTCCAGTTCCTTTCAAAGACATGAAAGAGCTCATAATGGAGATAAACCTTACGT
AAAGAATGTGGGAAAGCTTTCATTTATCACACAACCTTCGAATACCTGTGAAAATGAATAGTAATGAACT
AGTCCGTAACTTGAAAGTATTTCGATTTCTTGGCTTTATATATCTTGTGGAAAGGACGACGATGCTATTT
GCGAGGAGGTAGC
