>Addgene plasmid #143457 | TFORF1006 | depositor partial sequence | sequence record 282510 | Barcode
CGATGCTATTTGCGAGGAGGTAGC
